Addgene plasmid #201370: H_NLS 47kDa
Purpose: Nucleocytoplasmic transport probe
Depositing lab: Pere Roca-Cusachs. Depositing organization: Institut de Bioenginyeria de Catalunya (IBEC). Publication: Mechanical force application to the nucleus regulates nucleocytoplasmic transport. Andreu I, Granero-Moya I, Chahare NR, Clein K, Molina-Jordan M, Beedle AEM, Elosegui-Artola A, Abenza JF, Rossetti L, Trepat X, Raveh B, Roca-Cusachs P. Nat Cell Biol. 2022 Jun;24(6):896-905. doi: 10.1038/s41556-022-00927-7. Epub 2022 Jun 9. PubMed 35681009.
Backbone
  Vector backbone: pEGFP-C3
  Vector type: Mammalian Expression
Growth in bacteria
  Bacterial resistance: Kanamycin, 50 μg/mL
  Growth temperature: 37°C
  Growth strain: DH5alpha
  Copy number: High Copy
Gene/Insert
  Gene/Insert name: (NLS)SV40-EGFP-3PrA
  Species: Synthetic
  Cloning method: Ligation Independent Cloning
Terms and licenses: Academic/Nonprofit Terms; Industry Terms: Not Available to Industry
Depositor comments: Internal lab code: IG071/P531
How to cite: H_NLS 47kDa was a gift from Pere Roca-Cusachs (Addgene plasmid # 201370 ; http://n2t.net/addgene:201370 ; RRID:Addgene_201370)
