[The description below was written by a language model from this plasmid's Addgene catalogue record and pLannotate feature annotations shown in this document.]
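Description:
H_NLS 47kDa is a mammalian expression plasmid built on the pEGFP-C3 backbone that encodes a synthetic fluorescent probe for studying nucleocytoplasmic transport. The insert, recorded as (NLS)SV40-EGFP-3PrA, combines an SV40-type nuclear localization signal with EGFP and three repeats of an immunoglobulin-binding domain from Staphylococcus aureus protein A. In the feature table, the CMV immediate early enhancer and promoter sit upstream of an EGFP coding sequence that runs into a fragment matching the spa gene, consistent with this fusion. The NLS itself is not annotated as a separate feature, although a short unannotated stretch lies between the promoter and EGFP. Downstream are a T7 terminator and a fragment of the SV40 polyadenylation signal. The plasmid name suggests a fusion of about 47 kDa, with the protein A domains presumably serving as inert bulk that sets the molecular weight. The meaning of the "H" prefix is not stated in the record.

The plasmid replicates in E. coli from a high-copy ColE1/pUC-type origin and also carries an f1 phage origin. A single Tn5 NeoR/KanR gene is placed behind tandem bacterial (bla) and SV40 early promoters and followed by the HSV TK polyadenylation signal, so it gives kanamycin resistance in bacteria and can support G418 selection in mammalian cells. The small ble and bGH poly(A) fragments annotated nearby appear to be backbone remnants rather than functional elements.

According to the record, the construct serves as a nucleocytoplasmic transport probe. The associated work examines how mechanical force applied to the nucleus regulates transport, where the nuclear versus cytoplasmic distribution of the green signal would report import of an NLS-bearing cargo of defined size.
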