Features (pLannotate 1.2.2; 15 found; start..end, strand, type, name):
     24..327     +  enhancer       CMV enhancer: human cytomegalovirus immediate early enhancer
    328..531     +  promoter       CMV promoter: human cytomegalovirus (CMV) immediate early promoter
    618..1331    +  CDS            EGFP: EGFP is a basic (constitutively fluorescent) green fluorescent protein published in 1996, derived from Aequorea victoria. It is reported to be a rapidly-maturing weak dimer with moderate acid sensitivity.
   1287..1919    +  CDS            spa (fragment): SPA_STAAM - Experimental evidence at protein level: Swiss-Prot protein existence level 1. Plays a role in the inhibition of the host innate and adaptive immune responses. Possesses five immunoglobulin-binding domains that capture both the fragment crystallizable region (Fc region) and the Fab region (part of Ig that identifies antigen) of immunoglobulins (By similarity). In turn, Staphylococcus aureus is protected from phagocytic killing via inhibition of Ig Fc region. In addition, the host elicited B-cell response is prevented due to a decrease of antibody-secreting cell proliferation that en
   1941..1988    +  terminator     T7 terminator: transcription terminator for bacteriophage T7 RNA polymerase
   2013..2044    +  polyA_signal   SV40 poly(A) signal (fragment): SV40 polyadenylation signal
   2078..2506    -  rep_origin     f1 ori (sequence partly withheld): f1 bacteriophage origin of replication; arrow indicates direction of (+) strand synthesis
   2533..2637    +  promoter       AmpR promoter: bla
   2639..2996    +  promoter       SV40 promoter: SV40 enhancer and early promoter
   3031..3825    +  CDS            NeoR/KanR: aminoglycoside phosphotransferase from Tn5; aph(3')-II (or nptII); confers resistance to neomycin, kanamycin, and G418 (Geneticin®)
   3846..3998    +  CDS            ble (fragment): BLE_KLEPN - Experimental evidence at protein level: Swiss-Prot protein existence level 1. Binding protein with a strong affinity to the bleomycin family of antibiotics. Binds to CL990; an antimitotic-antibiotic compound. From Klebsiella pneumoniae.
   4057..4104    +  polyA_signal   HSV TK poly(A) signal: herpes simplex virus thymidine kinase polyadenylation signal (Cole and Stacy, 1985)
   4195..4211    -  polyA_signal   bGH poly(A) signal (fragment): bovine growth hormone polyadenylation signal
   4433..5021    +  rep_origin     ori: high-copy-number ColE1/pMB1/pBR322/pUC origin of replication
   5136..5172    +  enhancer       CMV enhancer (fragment): human cytomegalovirus immediate early enhancer
>Addgene plasmid #201370 | H_NLS 47kDa | addgene full sequence | sequence record 399854 | Addgene NGS Result
CATAGCCCATATATGGAGTTCCGCGTTACATAACTTACGGTAAATGGCCCGCCTGGCTGACCGCCCAACG
ACCCCCGCCCATTGACGTCAATAATGACGTATGTTCCCATAGTAACGCCAATAGGGACTTTCCATTGACG
TCAATGGGTGGAGTATTTACGGTAAACTGCCCACTTGGCAGTACATCAAGTGTATCATATGCCAAGTACG
CCCCCTATTGACGTCAATGACGGTAAATGGCCCGCCTGGCATTATGCCCAGTACATGACCTTATGGGACT
TTCCTACTTGGCAGTACATCTACGTATTAGTCATCGCTATTACCATGGTGATGCGGTTTTGGCAGTACAT
CAATGGGCGTGGATAGCGGTTTGACTCACGGGGATTTCCAAGTCTCCACCCCATTGACGTCAATGGGAGT
TTGTTTTGGCACCAAAATCAACGGGACTTTCCAAAATGTCGTAACAACTCCGCCCCATTGACGCAAATGG
GCGGTAGGCGTGTACGGTGGGAGGTCTATATAAGCAGAGCTGGTTTAGTGAACCGTCAGATCCGCTAGCG
CTACCGGTCGCCACCATGGGCCCAAAAAAGAAAAGAAAAGTTGGAGGCGGGGGCAGCGTGAGCAAGGGCG
AGGAGCTGTTCACCGGGGTGGTGCCCATCCTGGTCGAGCTGGACGGCGACGTAAACGGCCACAAGTTCAG
CGTGTCCGGCGAGGGCGAGGGCGATGCCACCTACGGCAAGCTGACCCTGAAGTTCATCTGCACCACCGGC
AAGCTGCCCGTGCCCTGGCCCACCCTCGTGACCACCCTGACCTACGGCGTGCAGTGCTTCAGCCGCTACC
CCGACCACATGAAGCAGCACGACTTCTTCAAGTCCGCCATGCCCGAAGGCTACGTCCAGGAGCGCACCAT
CTTCTTCAAGGACGACGGCAACTACAAGACCCGCGCCGAGGTGAAGTTCGAGGGCGACACCCTGGTGAAC
CGCATCGAGCTGAAGGGCATCGACTTCAAGGAGGACGGCAACATCCTGGGGCACAAGCTGGAGTACAACT
ACAACAGCCACAACGTCTATATCATGGCCGACAAGCAGAAGAACGGCATCAAGGTGAACTTCAAGATCCG
CCACAACATCGAGGACGGCAGCGTGCAGCTCGCCGACCACTACCAGCAGAACACCCCCATCGGCGACGGC
CCCGTGCTGCTGCCCGACAACCACTACCTGAGCACCCAGTCCGCCCTGAGCAAAGACCCCAACGAGAAGC
GCGATCACATGGTCCTGCTGGAGTTCGTGACCGCCGCCGGGATCACTCTCGGCATGGACGAGCTGTACAA
GAAGCTTGCTCAACAAAATGCTTTTTATCAAGTCTTAAATATGCCTAACTTAAATGCTGATCAACGCAAT
GGTTTTATCCAAAGCCTTAAAGATGATCCAAGCCAAAGTGCTAACGTTTTAGGTGAAGCTCAAAAACTTA
ATGACTCTCAAGCTCCAAAAGCTGATGCGCAACAAAATAACTTCAACAAAGATCAACAAAGCGCCTTCTA
TGAAATCTTGAACATGCCTAACTTAAACGAAGCGCAACGTAACGGCTTCATTCAAAGTCTTAAAGACGAC
CCAAGCCAAAGCACTAACGTTTTAGGTGAAGCTAAAAAATTAAACGAATCTCAAGCACCGAAAGCTGATA
ACAATTTCAACAAAGAACAACAAAATGCTTTCTATGAAATCTTGAATATGCCTAACTTAAACGAAGAACA
ACGCAATGGTTTCATCCAAAGCTTAAAAGATGACCCAAGCCAAAGTGCTAACCTATTGTCAGAAGCTAAA
AAGTTAAATGAATCTCAAGCACCGAAATAACTCGAGCACCACCACCACCACCACTGAGATCCGGCTGCTA
ACAAAGCCCGAAAGGAAGCTGAGTTGGCTGCTGCCACCGCTGAGCAATAACTAGCATAACCCCTTGGGGC
CTCTAAACGGGTCTTGAGGGGTTTTTTGCTGAAAGGAGGAACTATATCCGGATGTGGTTTGTCCAAACTC
ATCAATGTATCTTAACGCGTAAATTGTAAGCGTTAATATTTTGTTAAAATTCGCGTTAAATTTTTGTTAA
ATCAGCTCATTTTTTAACCAATAGGCCGAAATCGGCAAAATCCCTTATAAATCAAAAGAATAGACCGAGA
TAGGGT
[37 nt withheld, positions 2177-2213]
AAAGAACGTGGACTCCAACGTCAAAGG
[49 nt withheld, positions 2241-2289]
T
[91 nt withheld, positions 2291-2381]
G
[124 nt withheld, positions 2383-2506]
CAGGTGGCACTTTTCGGGGAAATGTGCGCGGAACCCCTATTTGTTTATTTTTCTAAATACATTCAAATAT
GTATCCGCTCATGAGACAATAACCCTGATAAATGCTTCAATAATATTGAAAAAGGAAGAGTCCTGAGGCG
GAAAGAACCAGCTGTGGAATGTGTGTCAGTTAGGGTGTGGAAAGTCCCCAGGCTCCCCAGCAGGCAGAAG
TATGCAAAGCATGCATCTCAATTAGTCAGCAACCAGGTGTGGAAAGTCCCCAGGCTCCCCAGCAGGCAGA
AGTATGCAAAGCATGCATCTCAATTAGTCAGCAACCATAGTCCCGCCCCTAACTCCGCCCATCCCGCCCC
TAACTCCGCCCAGTTCCGCCCATTCTCCGCCCCATGGCTGACTAATTTTTTTTATTTATGCAGAGGCCGA
GGCCGCCTCGGCCTCTGAGCTATTCCAGAAGTAGTGAGGAGGCTTTTTTGGAGGCCTAGGCTTTTGCAAA
GATCGATCAAGAGACAGGATGAGGATCGTTTCGCATGATTGAACAAGATGGATTGCACGCAGGTTCTCCG
GCCGCTTGGGTGGAGAGGCTATTCGGCTATGACTGGGCACAACAGACAATCGGCTGCTCTGATGCCGCCG
TGTTCCGGCTGTCAGCGCAGGGGCGCCCGGTTCTTTTTGTCAAGACCGACCTGTCCGGTGCCCTGAATGA
ACTGCAAGACGAGGCAGCGCGGCTATCGTGGCTGGCCACGACGGGCGTTCCTTGCGCAGCTGTGCTCGAC
GTTGTCACTGAAGCGGGAAGGGACTGGCTGCTATTGGGCGAAGTGCCGGGGCAGGATCTCCTGTCATCTC
ACCTTGCTCCTGCCGAGAAAGTATCCATCATGGCTGATGCAATGCGGCGGCTGCATACGCTTGATCCGGC
TACCTGCCCATTCGACCACCAAGCGAAACATCGCATCGAGCGAGCACGTACTCGGATGGAAGCCGGTCTT
GTCGATCAGGATGATCTGGACGAAGAGCATCAGGGGCTCGCGCCAGCCGAACTGTTCGCCAGGCTCAAGG
CGAGCATGCCCGACGGCGAGGATCTCGTCGTGACCCATGGCGATGCCTGCTTGCCGAATATCATGGTGGA
AAATGGCCGCTTTTCTGGATTCATCGACTGTGGCCGGCTGGGTGTGGCGGACCGCTATCAGGACATAGCG
TTGGCTACCCGTGATATTGCTGAAGAGCTTGGCGGCGAATGGGCTGACCGCTTCCTCGTGCTTTACGGTA
TCGCCGCTCCCGATTCGCAGCGCATCGCCTTCTATCGCCTTCTTGACGAGTTCTTCTGAGCGGGACTCTG
GGGTTCGAAATGACCGACCAAGCGACGCCCAACCTGCCATCACGAGATTTCGATTCCACCGCCGCCTTCT
ATGAAAGGTTGGGCTTCGGAATCGTTTTCCGGGACGCCGGCTGGATGATCCTCCAGCGCGGGGATCTCAT
GCTGGAGTTCTTCGCCCACCCTAGGGGGAGGCTAACTGAAACACGGAAGGAGACAATACCGGAAGGAACC
CGCGCTATGACGGCAATAAAAAGACAGAATAAAACGCACGGTGTTGGGTCGTTTGTTCATAAACGCGGGG
TTCGGTCCCAGGGCTGGCACTCTGTCGATACCCCACCGAGACCCCATTGGGGCCAATACGCCCGCGTTTC
TTCCTTTTCCCCACCCCACCCCCCAAGTTCGGGTGAAGGCCCAGGGCTCGCAGCCAACGTCGGGGCGGCA
GGCCCTGCCATAGCCTCAGGTTACTCATATATACTTTAGATTGATTTAAAACTTCATTTTTAATTTAAAA
GGATCTAGGTGAAGATCCTTTTTGATAATCTCATGACCAAAATCCCTTAACGTGAGTTTTCGTTCCACTG
AGCGTCAGACCCCGTAGAAAAGATCAAAGGATCTTCTTGAGATCCTTTTTTTCTGCGCGTAATCTGCTGC
TTGCAAACAAAAAAACCACCGCTACCAGCGGTGGTTTGTTTGCCGGATCAAGAGCTACCAACTCTTTTTC
CGAAGGTAACTGGCTTCAGCAGAGCGCAGATACCAAATACTGTTCTTCTAGTGTAGCCGTAGTTAGGCCA
CCACTTCAAGAACTCTGTAGCACCGCCTACATACCTCGCTCTGCTAATCCTGTTACCAGTGGCTGCTGCC
AGTGGCGATAAGTCGTGTCTTACCGGGTTGGACTCAAGACGATAGTTACCGGATAAGGCGCAGCGGTCGG
GCTGAACGGGGGGTTCGTGCACACAGCCCAGCTTGGAGCGAACGACCTACACCGAACTGAGATACCTACA
GCGTGAGCTATGAGAAAGCGCCACGCTTCCCGAAGGGAGAAAGGCGGACAGGTATCCGGTAAGCGGCAGG
GTCGGAACAGGAGAGCGCACGAGGGAGCTTCCAGGGGGAAACGCCTGGTATCTTTATAGTCCTGTCGGGT
TTCGCCACCTCTGACTTGAGCGTCGATTTTTGTGATGCTCGTCAGGGGGGCGGAGCCTATGGAAAAACGC
CAGCAACGCGGCCTTTTTACGGTTCCTGGCCTTTTGCTGGCCTTTTGCTCACATGTTCTTTCCTGCGTTA
TCCCCTGATTCTGTGGATAACCGTATTACCGCCATGCATTAGTTATTAATAGTAATCAATTACGGGGTCA
TTAGTT
